>Addgene plasmid #120429 | EF1a_ASCL4_P2A_Hygro_Barcode | addgene full sequence | sequence record 234498 | Addgene NGS Result
TCGACGGATCGGGAGATCTCCCGATCCCCTATGGTGCACTCTCAGTACAATCTGCTCTGATGCCGCATAG
TTAAGCCAGTATCTGCTCCCTGCTTGTGTGTTGGAGGTCGCTGAGTAGTGCGCGAGCAAAATTTAAGCTA
CAACAAGGCAAGGCTTGACCGACAATTGCATGAAGAATCTGCTTAGGGTTAGGCGTTTTGCGCTGCTTCG
CGATGTACGGGCCAGATATACGCGTTGACATTGATTATTGACTAGTTATTAATAGTAATCAATTACGGGG
TCATTAGTTCATAGCCCATATATGGAGTTCCGCGTTACATAACTTACGGTAAATGGCCCGCCTGGCTGAC
CGCCCAACGACCCCCGCCCATTGACGTCAATAATGACGTATGTTCCCATAGTAACGCCAATAGGGACTTT
CCATTGACGTCAATGGGTGGAGTATTTACGGTAAACTGCCCACTTGGCAGTACATCAAGTGTATCATATG
CCAAGTACGCCCCCTATTGACGTCAATGACGGTAAATGGCCCGCCTGGCATTATGCCCAGTACATGACCT
TATGGGACTTTCCTACTTGGCAGTACATCTACGTATTAGTCATCGCTATTACCATGGTGATGCGGTTTTG
GCAGTACATCAATGGGCGTGGATAGCGGTTTGACTCACGGGGATTTCCAAGTCTCCACCCCATTGACGTC
AATGGGAGTTTGTTTTGGCACCAAAATCAACGGGACTTTCCAAAATGTCGTAACAACTCCGCCCCATTGA
CGCAAATGGGCGGTAGGCGTGTACGGTGGGAGGTCTATATAAGCAGCGCGTTTTGCCTGTACTGGGTCTC
TCTGGTTAGACCAGATCTGAGCCTGGGAGCTCTCTGGCTAACTAGGGAACCCACTGCTTAAGCCTCAATA
AAGCTTGCCTTGAGTGCTTCAAGTAGTGTGTGCCCGTCTGTTGTGTGACTCTGGTAACTAGAGATCCCTC
AGACCCTTTTAGTCAGTGTGGAAAATCTCTAGCAGTGGCGCCCGAACAGGGACTTGAAAGCGAAAGGGAA
ACCAGAGGAGCTCTCTCGACGCAGGACTCGGCTTGCTGAAGCGCGCACGGCAAGAGGCGAGGGGCGGCGA
CTGGTGAGTACGCCAAAAATTTTGACTAGCGGAGGCTAGAAGGAGAGAGATGGGTGCGAGAGCGTCAGTA
TTAAGCGGGGGAGAATTAGATCGCGATGGGAAAAAATTCGGTTAAGGCCAGGGGGAAAGAAAAAATATAA
ATTAAAACATATAGTATGGGCAAGCAGGGAGCTAGAACGATTCGCAGTTAATCCTGGCCTGTTAGAAACA
TCAGAAGGCTGTAGACAAATACTGGGACAGCTACAACCATCCCTTCAGACAGGATCAGAAGAACTTAGAT
CATTATATAATACAGTAGCAACCCTCTATTGTGTGCATCAAAGGATAGAGATAAAAGACACCAAGGAAGC
TTTAGACAAGATAGAGGAAGAGCAAAACAAAAGTAAGACCACCGCACAGCAAGCGGCCGCTGATCTTCAG
ACCTGGAGGAGGAGATATGAGGGACAATTGGAGAAGTGAATTATATAAATATAAAGTAGTAAAAATTGAA
CCATTAGGAGTAGCACCCACCAAGGCAAAGAGAAGAGTGGTGCAGAGAGAAAAAAGAGCAGTGGGAATAG
GAGCTTTGTTCCTTGGGTTCTTGGGAGCAGCAGGAAGCACTATGGGCGCAGCGTCAATGACGCTGACGGT
ACAGGCCAGACAATTATTGTCTGGTATAGTGCAGCAGCAGAACAATTTGCTGAGGGCTATTGAGGCGCAA
CAGCATCTGTTGCAACTCACAGTCTGGGGCATCAAGCAGCTCCAGGCAAGAATCCTGGCTGTGGAAAGAT
ACCTAAAGGATCAACAGCTCCTGGGGATTTGGGGTTGCTCTGGAAAACTCATTTGCACCACTGCTGTGCC
TTGGAATGCTAGTTGGAGTAATAAATCTCTGGAACAGATTTGGAATCACACGACCTGGATGGAGTGGGAC
AGAGAAATTAACAATTACACAAGCTTAATACACTCCTTAATTGAAGAATCGCAAAACCAGCAAGAAAAGA
ATGAACAAGAATTATTGGAATTAGATAAATGGGCAAGTTTGTGGAATTGGTTTAACATAACAAATTGGCT
GTGGTATATAAAATTATTCATAATGATAGTAGGAGGCTTGGTAGGTTTAAGAATAGTTTTTGCTGTACTT
TCTATAGTGAATAGAGTTAGGCAGGGATATTCACCATTATCGTTTCAGACCCACCTCCCAACCCCGAGGG
GACCCGACAGGCCCGAAGGAATAGAAGAAGAAGGTGGAGAGAGAGACAGAGACAGATCCATTCGATTAGT
GAACGGATCGGCACTGCGTGCGCCAATTCTGCAGACAAATGGCAGTATTCATCCACAATTTTAAAAGAAA
AGGGGGGATTGGGGGGTACAGTGCAGGGGAAAGAATAGTAGACATAATAGCAACAGACATACAAACTAAA
GAATTACAAAAACAAATTACAAAAATTCAAAATTTTCGGGTTTATTACAGGGACAGCAGAGATCCAGTTT
GGTTAATTAATCGATAAGCTTTGCAAAGATGGATAAAGTTTTAAACAGAGAGGAATCTTTGCAGCTAATG
GACCTTCTAGGTCTTGAAAGGAGTGGGAATTGGCTCCGGTGCCCGTCAGTGGGCAGAGCGCACATCGCCC
ACAGTCCCCGAGAAGTTGGGGGGAGGGGTCGGCAATTGAACCGGTGCCTAGAGAAGGTGGCGCGGGGTAA
ACTGGGAAAGTGATGTCGTGTACTGGCTCCGCCTTTTTCCCGAGGGTGGGGGAGAACCGTATATAAGTGC
AGTAGTCGCCGTGAACGTTCTTTTTCGCAACGGGTTTGCCGCCAGAACACAGGTAAGTGCCGTGTGTGGT
TCCCGCGGGCCTGGCCTCTTTACGGGTTATGGCCCTTGCGTGCCTTGAATTACTTCCACCTGGCTGCAGT
ACGTGATTCTTGATCCCGAGCTTCGGGTTGGAAGTGGGTGGGAGAGTTCGAGGCCTTGCGCTTAAGGAGC
CCCTTCGCCTCGTGCTTGAGTTGAGGCCTGGCCTGGGCGCTGGGGCCGCCGCGTGCGAATCTGGTGGCAC
CTTCGCGCCTGTCTCGCTGCTTTCGATAAGTCTCTAGCCATTTAAAATTTTTGATGACCTGCTGCGACGC
TTTTTTTCTGGCAAGATAGTCTTGTAAATGCGGGCCAAGATCTGCACACTGGTATTTCGGTTTTTGGGGC
CGCGGGCGGCGACGGGGCCCGTGCGTCCCAGCGCACATGTTCGGCGAGGCGGGGCCTGCGAGCGCGGCCA
CCGAGAATCGGACGGGGGTAGTCTCAAGCTGGCCGGCCTGCTCTGGTGCCTGGCCTCGCGCCGCCGTGTA
TCGCCCCGCCCTGGGCGGCAAGGCTGGCCCGGTCGGCACCAGTTGCGTGAGCGGAAAGATGGCCGCTTCC
CGGCCCTGCTGCAGGGAGCTCAAAATGGAGGACGCGGCGCTCGGGAGAGCGGGCGGGTGAGTCACCCACA
CAAAGGAAAAGGGCCTTTCCGTCCTCAGCCGTCGCTTCATGTGACTCCACGGAGTACCGGGCGCCGTCCA
GGCACCTCGATTAGTTCTCGAGCTTTTGGAGTACGTCGTCTTTAGGTTGGGGGGAGGGGTTTTATGCGAT
GGAGTTTCCCCACACTGAGTGGGTGGAGACTGAAGTTAGGCCAGCTTGGCACTTGATGTAATTCTCCTTG
GAATTTGCCCTTTTTGAGTTTGGATCTTGGTTCATTCTCAAGCCTCAGACAGTGGTTCAAAGTTTTTTTC
TTCCATTTCAGGTGTCGTGAGGAATTAGCTTGGTACTAATACGACTCACTATAGGGAGACCCAAGCTGGC
TAGGTAAGCTTGATATCGAATTCCTGCAGCCCGGGGGATCCCGCCACCATGGAGACGCGTAAACCGGCGG
AACGGCTGGCCTTGCCATACTCGCTGCGCACCGCGCCCCTGGGCGTTCCGGGGACCCTGCCCGGACTCCC
GCGGAGGGACCCCCTCAGGGTCGCCCTGCGTCTGGACGCCGCGTGCTGGGAGTGGGCGCGCAGCGGCTGC
GCACGGGGATGGCAGTACTTGCCCGTGCCGCTGGACAGCGCCTTCGAGCCCGCCTTCCTCCGCAAGCGCA
ACGAGCGCGAGCGGCAGCGGGTGCGCTGCGTGAACGAGGGCTATGCGCGCCTCCGAGACCACCTGCCCCG
GGAGCTGGCAGACAAGCGCCTCAGCAAAGTGGAGACGCTCCGCGCTGCCATCGACTACATCAAGCACCTG
CAGGAGCTGCTGGAGCGCCAGGCCTGGGGGCTCGAGGGCGCGGCCGGCGCCGTCCCCCAGCGCAGGGCGG
AATGCAACAGCGACGGGGAGTCCAAGGCCTCTTCGGCGCCTTCGCCCAGCAGCGAGCCCGAGGAGGGGGG
CAGCGGATCCGGCGCAACAAACTTCTCTCTGCTGAAACAAGCCGGAGATGTCGAAGAGAATCCTGGACCG
ATGAAAAAGCCTGAACTCACCGCGACGTCTGTCGAGAAGTTTCTGATCGAAAAGTTCGACAGCGTCTCCG
ACCTGATGCAGCTCTCGGAGGGCGAAGAATCTCGTGCTTTCAGCTTCGATGTAGGAGGGCGTGGATATGT
CCTGCGGGTAAATAGCTGCGCCGATGGTTTCTACAAAGATCGTTATGTTTATCGGCACTTTGCATCGGCC
GCGCTCCCGATTCCGGAAGTGCTTGACATTGGGGAATTCAGCGAGAGCCTGACCTATTGCATCTCCCGCC
GTGCACAGGGTGTCACGTTGCAAGACCTGCCTGAAACCGAACTGCCCGCTGTTCTGCAGCCGGTCGCGGA
GGCCATGGATGCGATCGCTGCGGCCGATCTTAGCCAGACGAGCGGGTTCGGCCCATTCGGACCGCAAGGA
ATCGGTCAATACACTACATGGCGTGATTTCATATGCGCGATTGCTGATCCCCATGTGTATCACTGGCAAA
CTGTGATGGACGACACCGTCAGTGCGTCCGTCGCGCAGGCTCTCGATGAGCTGATGCTTTGGGCCGAGGA
CTGCCCCGAAGTCCGGCACCTCGTGCACGCGGATTTCGGCTCCAACAATGTCCTGACGGACAATGGCCGC
ATAACAGCGGTCATTGACTGGAGCGAGGCGATGTTCGGGGATTCCCAATACGAGGTCGCCAACATCTTCT
TCTGGAGGCCGTGGTTGGCTTGTATGGAGCAGCAGACGCGCTACTTCGAGCGGAGGCATCCGGAGCTTGC
AGGATCGCCGCGGCTCCGGGCGTATATGCTCCGCATTGGTCTTGACCAACTCTATCAGAGCTTGGTTGAC
GGCAATTTCGATGATGCAGCTTGGGCGCAGGGTCGATGCGACGCAATCGTCCGATCCGGAGCCGGGACTG
TCGGGCGTACACAAATCGCCCGCAGAAGCGCGGCCGTCTGGACCGATGGCTGTGTAGAAGTACTCGCCGA
TAGTGGAAACCGACGCCCCAGCACTCGTCCGAGGGCAAAGGAATAAGTTAGAACTATTTCCTGGCTGTTA
CGCGGCGAATTATTACAGGCCTCTCTACTGACGGGCTTGTTAAACAGTGAACCGCCCGCCCCACGACCCG
CAGCGCCCGACCGAAAGGAGCGCACGACCCCATGCATCGAACAAAAGAAAAGGGGGGACTGGAAGGGCTA
ATTCACTCCCAACGAAGACAAGATATCATAACTTCGTATAGCATACATTATACGAAGTTATCGGCTAGCT
GGTCCGGACTGTACTGGGTCTCTCTGGTTAGACCAGATCTGAGCCTGGGAGCTCTCTGGCTAACTAGGGA
ACCCACTGCTTAAGCCTCAATAAAGCTTGCCTTGAGTGCTTCAAGTAGTGTGTGCCCGTCTGTTGTGTGA
CTCTGGTAACTAGAGATCCCTCAGACCCTTTTAGTCAGTGTGGAAAATCTCTAGCAGGGCCCGTTTAAAC
CCGCTGATCAGCCTCGACTGTGCCTTCTAGTTGCCAGCCATCTGTTGTTTGCCCCTCCCCCGTGCCTTCC
TTGACCCTGGAAGGTGCCACTCCCACTGTCCTTTCCTAATAAAATGAGGAAATTGCATCGCATTGTCTGA
GTAGGTGTCATTCTATTCTGGGGGGTGGGGTGGGGCAGGACAGCAAGGGGGAGGATTGGGAAGACAATAG
CAGGCATGCTGGGGATGCGGTGGGCTCTATGGCTTCTGAGGCGGAAAGAACCAGCTGGGGCTCTAGGGGG
TATCCCC
[124 nt withheld, positions 6308-6431]
C
[91 nt withheld, positions 6433-6523]
A
[49 nt withheld, positions 6525-6573]
CCTTTGACGTTGGAGTCCACGTTCTTT
[37 nt withheld, positions 6601-6637]
ACCCTATCTCGGTCTATTCTTTTGATTTATAAGGGATTTTGCCGATTTCGGCCTATTGGTTAAAAAATGA
GCTGATTTAACAAAAATTTAACGCGAATTAATTCTGTGGAATGTGTGTCAGTTAGGGTGTGGAAAGTCCC
CAGGCTCCCCAGCAGGCAGAAGTATGCAAAGCATGCATCTCAATTAGTCAGCAACCAGGTGTGGAAAGTC
CCCAGGCTCCCCAGCAGGCAGAAGTATGCAAAGCATGCATCTCAATTAGTCAGCAACCATAGTCCCGCCC
CTAACTCCGCCCATCCCGCCCCTAACTCCGCCCAGTTCCGCCCATTCTCCGCCCCATGGCTGACTAATTT
TTTTTATTTATGCAGAGGCCGAGGCCGCCTCTGCCTCTGAGCTATTCCAGAAGTAGTGAGGAGGCTTTTT
TGGAGGCCTAGGCTTTTGCAAAAAGCTCCCGGGAGCTTGTATATCCATTTTCGGATCTGATCAGCACGTG
TTGACAATTAATCATCGGCATAGTATATCGGCATAGTATAATACGACAAGGTGAGGAACTAAACCATGGC
CAAGTTGACCAGTGCCGTTCCGGTGCTCACCGCGCGCGACGTCGCCGGAGCGGTCGAGTTCTGGACCGAC
CGGCTCGGGTTCTCCCGGGACTTCGTGGAGGACGACTTCGCCGGTGTGGTCCGGGACGACGTGACCCTGT
TCATCAGCGCGGTCCAGGACCAGGTGGTGCCGGACAACACCCTGGCCTGGGTGTGGGTGCGCGGCCTGGA
CGAGCTGTACGCCGAGTGGTCGGAGGTCGTGTCCACGAACTTCCGGGACGCCTCCGGGCCGGCCATGACC
GAGATCGGCGAGCAGCCGTGGGGGCGGGAGTTCGCCCTGCGCGACCCGGCCGGCAACTGCGTGCACTTCG
TGGCCGAGGAGCAGGACTGACACGTGCTACGAGATTTCGATTCCACCGCCGCCTTCTATGAAAGGTTGGG
CTTCGGAATCGTTTTCCGGGACGCCGGCTGGATGATCCTCCAGCGCGGGGATCTCATGCTGGAGTTCTTC
GCCCACCCCAACTTGTTTATTGCAGCTTATAATGGTTACAAATAAAGCAATAGCATCACAAATTTCACAA
ATAAAGCATTTTTTTCACTGCATTCTAGTTGTGGTTTGTCCAAACTCATCAATGTATCTTATCATGTCTG
TATACCGTCGACCTCTAGCTAGAGCTTGGCGTAATCATGGTCATAGCTGTTTCCTGTGTGAAATTGTTAT
CCGCTCACAATTCCACACAACATACGAGCCGGAAGCATAAAGTGTAAAGCCTGGGGTGCCTAATGAGTGA
GCTAACTCACATTAATTGCGTTGCGCTCACTGCCCGCTTTCCAGTCGGGAAACCTGTCGTGCCAGCTGCA
TTAATGAATCGGCCAACGCGCGGGGAGAGGCGGTTTGCGTATTGGGCGCTCTTCCGCTTCCTCGCTCACT
GACTCGCTGCGCTCGGTCGTTCGGCTGCGGCGAGCGGTATCAGCTCACTCAAAGGCGGTAATACGGTTAT
CCACAGAATCAGGGGATAACGCAGGAAAGAACATGTGAGCAAAAGGCCAGCAAAAGGCCAGGAACCGTAA
AAAGGCCGCGTTGCTGGCGTTTTTCCATAGGCTCCGCCCCCCTGACGAGCATCACAAAAATCGACGCTCA
AGTCAGAGGTGGCGAAACCCGACAGGACTATAAAGATACCAGGCGTTTCCCCCTGGAAGCTCCCTCGTGC
GCTCTCCTGTTCCGACCCTGCCGCTTACCGGATACCTGTCCGCCTTTCTCCCTTCGGGAAGCGTGGCGCT
TTCTCATAGCTCACGCTGTAGGTATCTCAGTTCGGTGTAGGTCGTTCGCTCCAAGCTGGGCTGTGTGCAC
GAACCCCCCGTTCAGCCCGACCGCTGCGCCTTATCCGGTAACTATCGTCTTGAGTCCAACCCGGTAAGAC
ACGACTTATCGCCACTGGCAGCAGCCACTGGTAACAGGATTAGCAGAGCGAGGTATGTAGGCGGTGCTAC
AGAGTTCTTGAAGTGGTGGCCTAACTACGGCTACACTAGAAGAACAGTATTTGGTATCTGCGCTCTGCTG
AAGCCAGTTACCTTCGGAAAAAGAGTTGGTAGCTCTTGATCCGGCAAACAAACCACCGCTGGTAGCGGTG
GTTTTTTTGTTTGCAAGCAGCAGATTACGCGCAGAAAAAAAGGATCTCAAGAAGATCCTTTGATCTTTTC
TACGGGGTCTGACGCTCAGTGGAACGAAAACTCACGTTAAGGGATTTTGGTCATGAGATTATCAAAAAGG
ATCTTCACCTAGATCCTTTTAAATTAAAAATGAAGTTTTAAATCAATCTAAAGTATATATGAGTAAACTT
GGTCTGACAGTTACCAATGCTTAATCAGTGAGGCACCTATCTCAGCGATCTGTCTATTTCGTTCATCCAT
AGTTGCCTGACTCCCCGTCGTGTAGATAACTACGATACGGGAGGGCTTACCATCTGGCCCCAGTGCTGCA
ATGATACCGCGAGACCCACGCTCACCGGCTCCAGATTTATCAGCAATAAACCAGCCAGCCGGAAGGGCCG
AGCGCAGAAGTGGTCCTGCAACTTTATCCGCCTCCATCCAGTCTATTAATTGTTGCCGGGAAGCTAGAGT
AAGTAGTTCGCCAGTTAATAGTTTGCGCAACGTTGTTGCCATTGCTACAGGCATCGTGGTGTCACGCTCG
TCGTTTGGTATGGCTTCATTCAGCTCCGGTTCCCAACGATCAAGGCGAGTTACATGATCCCCCATGTTGT
GCAAAAAAGCGGTTAGCTCCTTCGGTCCTCCGATCGTTGTCAGAAGTAAGTTGGCCGCAGTGTTATCACT
CATGGTTATGGCAGCACTGCATAATTCTCTTACTGTCATGCCATCCGTAAGATGCTTTTCTGTGACTGGT
GAGTACTCAACCAAGTCATTCTGAGAATAGTGTATGCGGCGACCGAGTTGCTCTTGCCCGGCGTCAATAC
GGGATAATACCGCGCCACATAGCAGAACTTTAAAAGTGCTCATCATTGGAAAACGTTCTTCGGGGCGAAA
ACTCTCAAGGATCTTACCGCTGTTGAGATCCAGTTCGATGTAACCCACTCGTGCACCCAACTGATCTTCA
GCATCTTTTACTTTCACCAGCGTTTCTGGGTGAGCAAAAACAGGAAGGCAAAATGCCGCAAAAAAGGGAA
TAAGGGCGACACGGAAATGTTGAATACTCATACTCTTCCTTTTTCAATATTATTGAAGCATTTATCAGGG
TTATTGTCTCATGAGCGGATACATATTTGAATGTATTTAGAAAAATAAACAAATAGGGGTTCCGCGCACA
TTTCCCCGAAAAGTGCCACCTGACG
Features (pLannotate 1.2.2; 33 found; start..end, strand, type, name):
     30..82      -  misc_feature   bom (fragment): basis of mobility region from pBR322
    237..616     +  enhancer       CMV enhancer: human cytomegalovirus immediate early enhancer
    617..816     +  promoter       CMV promoter: human cytomegalovirus (CMV) immediate early promoter
    834..1014    +  LTR            5' LTR (truncated): truncated 5' long terminal repeat (LTR) from HIV-1
   1061..1186    +  misc_feature   HIV-1 Ψ: packaging signal of human immunodeficiency virus type 1
   1170..1533    +  CDS            HIV-1 gag (fragment): gag protein from human immunodeficiency virus 1; gag
   1679..1912    +  misc_feature   RRE: The Rev response element (RRE) of HIV-1 allows for Rev-dependent mRNA export from the nucleus to the cytoplasm.
   2289..2389    +  CDS            Rev (fragment): human immunodeficiency virus 1 (HIV-1) Rev protein; rev; enhances nuclear export of unspliced and incompletely spliced viral mRNAs
   2439..2556    +  misc_feature   cPPT/CTS: central polypurine tract and central termination sequence of HIV-1
   2619..2685    +  CDS            small t antigen (fragment): SV40 (simian virus 40) small t antigen
   2692..3870    +  promoter       EF-1α promoter: strong constitutive promoter for human elongation factor EF-1α
   3887..3905    +  promoter       T7 promoter: promoter for bacteriophage T7 RNA polymerase
   3925..3961    -  misc_feature   MCS (fragment): pBluescript multiple cloning site
   3969..4484    +  CDS            ASCL4: ASCL4_HUMAN - Also known as BHLHA44, HASH4. Experimental evidence at protein level: Swiss-Prot protein existence level 1. Could be a transcriptional regulator involved in skin development. From Homo sapiens (Human).
   4551..5573    +  CDS            hph: KHYB_ECOLX - Experimental evidence at protein level: Swiss-Prot protein existence level 1. The aminoglycoside phosphotransferases achieve inactivation of their antibiotic substrates by phosphorylation. Only phosphorylates hygromycin and closely related compounds such as demethyl analogs and destomycin. From Escherichia coli.
   5657..5770    +  CDS            nef (fragment): NEF_HV1LA - Experimental evidence at protein level: Swiss-Prot protein existence level 1. Extracellular Nef protein targets CD4(+) T-lymphocytes for apoptosis by interacting with CXCR4 surface receptors. From Human immunodeficiency virus type 1 group M subtype B (isolate Lai) (HIV-1).
   5768..5801    +  protein_bind   loxP: Cre-mediated recombination occurs in the 8-bp core sequence (GCATACAT). Cre recombinase
   5826..6006    +  LTR            5' LTR (truncated): truncated 5' long terminal repeat (LTR) from HIV-1
   6038..6262    +  polyA_signal   bGH poly(A) signal: bovine growth hormone polyadenylation signal
   6266..6287    +  promoter       SV40 promoter (fragment): SV40 enhancer and early promoter
   6308..6736    +  rep_origin     f1 ori (sequence partly withheld): f1 bacteriophage origin of replication; arrow indicates direction of (+) strand synthesis
   6750..7079    +  promoter       SV40 promoter: SV40 enhancer and early promoter
   7127..7174    +  promoter       EM7 promoter: synthetic bacterial promoter&nbsp
   7193..7567    +  CDS            BleoR: antibiotic-binding protein; Sh ble from Streptoalloteichus hindustanus; confers resistance to bleomycin, phleomycin, and Zeocin™
   7577..7702    +  CDS            ble (fragment): BLE_KLEPN - Experimental evidence at protein level: Swiss-Prot protein existence level 1. Binding protein with a strong affinity to the bleomycin family of antibiotics. Binds to CL990; an antimitotic-antibiotic compound. From Klebsiella pneumoniae.
   7697..7818    +  polyA_signal   SV40 poly(A) signal: SV40 polyadenylation signal
   7891..7907    -  protein_bind   lac operator: The lac repressor binds to the lac operator to inhibit transcription in E. coli. This inhibition can be relieved by adding lactose or isopropyl-β-D-thiogalactopyranoside (IPTG). lac repressor encoded by lacI
   7915..7945    -  promoter       lac promoter: promoter for the E. coli lac operon
   7960..7981    -  protein_bind   CAP binding site: CAP binding activates transcription in the presence of cAMP. E. coli catabolite activator protein
   7994..8086    -  CDS            lacI (fragment): lac repressor; lacI; The lac repressor binds to the lac operator to inhibit transcription in E. coli. This inhibition can be relieved by adding lactose or isopropyl-β-D-thiogalactopyranoside (IPTG).
   8269..8857    -  rep_origin     ori: high-copy-number ColE1/pMB1/pBR322/pUC origin of replication
   9028..9888    -  CDS            AmpR: β-lactamase; bla; confers resistance to ampicillin, carbenicillin, and related antibiotics
   9889..9993    -  promoter       AmpR promoter: bla
