[The description below was written by a language model from this plasmid's Addgene catalogue record and pLannotate feature annotations shown in this document.]
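Description:
EF1a_ASCL4_P2A_Hygro_Barcode is a lentiviral transfer plasmid for constitutive expression of human ASCL4 (also known as HASH4 or bHLHa44), a basic helix-loop-helix factor, in mammalian cells. The parental backbone is not named in the record. In bacteria the plasmid replicates from a high-copy ColE1/pUC-type origin and is selected with ampicillin through the AmpR (β-lactamase) cassette. An f1 origin is also present. Outside the viral region sits an SV40/EM7-driven BleoR cassette with an SV40 polyadenylation signal. This is a leftover backbone marker that would not be packaged into virus.

The viral genome is transcribed from a CMV enhancer/promoter fused to a truncated HIV-1 5' LTR. It carries the Ψ packaging signal with a gag fragment, the RRE for Rev-dependent nuclear export, and the cPPT/CTS element. Between these and the 3' LTR, the EF-1α promoter drives the 516 bp ASCL4 coding sequence. As the plasmid name indicates, this is followed by a P2A self-cleaving peptide and the hygromycin phosphotransferase gene (hph). A single transcript therefore yields both the transcription factor and the hygromycin selection marker for transduced cells. The P2A and the barcode are not annotated in the feature table. The catalogue entry states that the barcode allows the transcript to be detected in single-cell RNA-seq. A loxP site lies just upstream of the truncated 3' LTR, which is followed by a bGH polyadenylation signal.

The vector comes from a study of pooled overexpression screens for cellular reprogramming. There, barcoded constructs linked each expressed factor to fitness and single-cell transcriptome readouts.
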