Addgene plasmid #120429: EF1a_ASCL4_P2A_Hygro_Barcode
Purpose: Barcoded lentiviral vector to express ASCL4 in mammalian cells under control of EF1a promoter. Barcoded for transcript detection in single cell RNA-seq.
Depositing lab: Prashant Mali. Depositing organization: University of California, San Diego (UCSD). Publication: Mapping Cellular Reprogramming via Pooled Overexpression Screens with Paired Fitness and Single-Cell RNA-Sequencing Readout. Parekh U, Wu Y, Zhao D, Worlikar A, Shah N, Zhang K, Mali P. Cell Syst. 2018 Nov 12. pii: S2405-4712(18)30433-2. doi: 10.1016/j.cels.2018.10.008. PubMed 30448000.
Backbone
  Vector backbone: Unknown
  Backbone size w/o insert (bp): 9514
  Vector type: Lentiviral
  Selectable markers: Hygromycin
Growth in bacteria
  Bacterial resistance: Ampicillin, 100 μg/mL
  Growth temperature: 37°C
  Growth strain: Stbl3
  Copy number: High Copy
Gene/Insert
  Gene/Insert name: ASCL4
  Species: H. sapiens (human)
  Insert size (bp): 516
  Entrez Gene: ASCL4 (a.k.a. HASH4, bHLHa44)
  Promoter: EF1a
  Cloning method: Gibson Cloning
  Sequencing primers: 5′ 5'-ttctcaagcctcagacagtgg-3'
Terms and licenses: Academic/Nonprofit Terms; Industry Terms: Not Available to Industry
Depositor comments: 5' cloning site: BamHI (not destroyed), 3' cloning site: BamHI (not destroyed).
How to cite: EF1a_ASCL4_P2A_Hygro_Barcode was a gift from Prashant Mali (Addgene plasmid # 120429 ; http://n2t.net/addgene:120429 ; RRID:Addgene_120429)
