>Addgene plasmid #120429 | EF1a_ASCL4_P2A_Hygro_Barcode | depositor partial sequence | sequence record 228655 | ASCL4 gene
ATGGAGACGCGTAAACCGGCGGAACGGCTGGCCTTGCCATACTCGCTGCGCACCGCGCCCCTGGGCGTTC
CGGGGACCCTGCCCGGACTCCCGCGGAGGGACCCCCTCAGGGTCGCCCTGCGTCTGGACGCCGCGTGCTG
GGAGTGGGCGCGCAGCGGCTGCGCACGGGGATGGCAGTACTTGCCCGTGCCGCTGGACAGCGCCTTCGAG
CCCGCCTTCCTCCGCAAGCGCAACGAGCGCGAGCGGCAGCGGGTGCGCTGCGTGAACGAGGGCTATGCGC
GCCTCCGAGACCACCTGCCCCGGGAGCTGGCAGACAAGCGCCTCAGCAAAGTGGAGACGCTCCGCGCTGC
CATCGACTACATCAAGCACCTGCAGGAGCTGCTGGAGCGCCAGGCCTGGGGGCTCGAGGGCGCGGCCGGC
GCCGTCCCCCAGCGCAGGGCGGAATGCAACAGCGACGGGGAGTCCAAGGCCTCTTCGGCGCCTTCGCCCA
GCAGCGAGCCCGAGGAGGGGGGCAGC
