>Addgene plasmid #120429 | EF1a_ASCL4_P2A_Hygro_Barcode | depositor partial sequence | sequence record 228656 | ASCL4 barcode
GCGAATTATTACAGGCCTCT
